>Addgene plasmid #245128 | pEW002 | addgene full sequence | sequence record 498801 | Addgene NGS Result
TTGAGATCCTTTTTTTCTGCGCGTAATCTGCTGCTTGCAAACAAAAAAACCACCGCTACCAGCGGTGGTT
TGTTTGCCGGATCAAGAGCTACCAACTCTTTTTCCGAAGGTAACTGGCTTCAGCAGAGCGCAGATACCAA
ATACTGTTCTTCTAGTGTAGCCGTAGTTAGGCCACCACTTCAAGAACTCTGTAGCACCGCCTACATACCT
CGCTCTGCTAATCCTGTTACCAGTGGCTGCTGCCAGTGGCGATAAGTCGTGTCTTACCGGGTTGGACTCA
AGACGATAGTTACCGGATAAGGCGCAGCGGTCGGGCTGAACGGGGGGTTCGTGCACACAGCCCAGCTTGG
AGCGAACGACCTACACCGAACTGAGATACCTACAGCGTGAGCTATGAGAAAGCGCCACGCTTCCCGAAGG
GAGAAAGGCGGACAGGTATCCGGTAAGCGGCAGGGTCGGAACAGGAGAGCGCACGAGGGAGCTTCAAGGG
GGAAACGCCTGGTATCTTTATAGTCCTGTCGGGTTTCGCCACCTCTGACTTGAGCGTCGATTTTTGTGAT
GCTCGTCAGGGGGGCGGAGCCTATGGAAAAACGCCAGCAACGCGGCCTTTTTACGGTTCCTGGCCTTTTG
CTGGCCTTTTGCTCACATGTTCTTTCCTGCGTTATCCCCTGATTCTGTGGATAACCGTATTACCGCCTTT
GAGTGAGCTGATACCGCTCGCCGCAGCCGAACGACCGAGCGCAGCGAGTCAGTGAGCGAGGAAGCGGAAG
AGCGCTCGGCCGGGGATCGATCCCCGGGTACGTACCCGGCAGTTTTTCTTTTTCGGCAAGTGTTCAAGAA
GTTATTAAGTCGGGAGTGCAGTCGAAGTGGGCAAGTTGAAAAATTCACAAAAATGTGGTATAATATCTTT
GTTCATTAGAGCGATAAACTTGAATTTGAGAGGGAACTTAGATGGTATTTGAAAAAATTGATAAAAATAG
TTGGAACAGAAAAGAGTATTTTGACCACTACTTTGCAAGTGTACCTTGTACCTACAGCATGACCGTTAAA
GTGGATATCACACAAATAAAGGAAAAGGGAATGAAACTATATCCTGCAATGCTTTATTATATTGCAATGA
TTGTAAACCGCCATTCAGAGTTTAGGACGGCAATCAATCAAGATGGTGAATTGGGGATATATGATGAGAT
GATACCAAGCTATACAATATTTCACAATGATACTGAAACATTTTCCAGCCTTTGGACTGAGTGTAAGTCT
GACTTTAAATCATTTTTAGCAGATTATGAAAGTGATACGCAACGGTATGGAAACAATCATAGAATGGAAG
GAAAGCCAAATGCTCCGGAAAACATTTTTAATGTATCTATGATACCGTGGTCAACCTTCGATGGCTTTAA
TCTGAATTTGCAGAAAGGATATGATTATTTGATTCCTATTTTTACTATGGGGAAATATTATAAAGAAGAT
AACAAAATTATACTTCCTTTGGCAATTCAAGTTCATCACGCAGTATGTGACGGATTTCACATTTGCCGTT
TTGTAAACGAATTGCAGGAATTGATAAATAGTTAACTTCAGGTTTGTCTGTAACTAAAAACAAGTATTTA
AGCAAAAACATCGTAGAAATACGGTGTTTTTTGTTACCCTAAAATCTACAATTTTATACATAACCACAGG
TTAGTACAAAGACCTTGTGTTTCTTTTTGAAAGGCTTAAAACAAGGATTTTTCCTTGATTTAAGCCCCGA
AAAGCAACACAACCAAGGTTTTAGTATCAATCTGTGGTTTTTATATTTTCAGAGACCGGTCAGATCTGCA
GAATTCGCCCTTCCTGCTTCGGGGTCATTATAGCGATTTTTTCGGTATATCCATCCTTTTTCGCACGATA
TACAGGATTTTGCCAAAGGGTTCGTGTAGACTTTCCTTGGTGTATCCAACGGCGTCAGCCGGGCAGGATA
GGTGAAGTAGGCCCACCCGCGAGCGGGTGTTCCTTCTTCACTGTCCCTTATTCGCACCTGGCGGTGCTCA
ACGGGAATCCTGCTCTGCGAGGCTGGCCGGCTACCGCCGGCGTAACAGATGAGGGCAAGCGGATGGCTGA
TGAAACCAAGCCAACCAGGAAGGGCAGCCCACCTATCAAGGTGTACTGCCTTCCAGACGAACGAAGAGCG
ATTGAGGAAAAGGCGGCGGCGGCCGGCATGAGCCTGTCGGCCTACCTGCTGGCCGTCGGCCAGGGCTACA
AAATCACGGGCGTCGTGGACTATGAGCACGTCCGCGAGCTGGCCCGCATCAATGGCGACCTGGGCCGCCT
GGGCGGCCTGCTGAAACTCTGGCTCACCGACGACCCGCGCACGGCGCGGTTCGGTGATGCCACGATCCTC
GCCCTGCTGGCGAAGATCGAAGAGAAGCAGGACGAGCTTGGCAAGGTCATGATGGGCGTGGTCCGCCCGA
GGGCAGAGCCATGACTTTTTTAGCCGCTAAAACGGCCGGGGGGTGCGCGTGATTGCCAAGCACGTCCCCA
TGCGCTCCATCAAGAAGAGCGACTTCGCGGAGCTGGTGAAGTACATCACCGACGAGCAAGGCAAGACCGA
TCCCCTACTACTGACAGCTTCCAAGGAGCTAAAGAGGTCCCTAGCGCAGCCTAAGGGCGAATTCCAGCAC
ACTGGCATCTTTTTATTTAGGGATTTCTCACATAAAATAGAGGCTATTTATAGCCTCTATTTTATTTTAT
ATTTATTTTAAATAAAAAAGACTTCTCATGAGAGAAGCCTTTTTCTATTTAAAGTTTTATTAAAACTTAT
AGGATCCCTATAGAATTTCTTCAAAAAGTCTATAACCTGTAACACTGTTTATAGTTACTCTAAACAACAT
AGATCCATCAGGTGTAATTAACCTTTCATCTATTATTTTATTTCCATTCCACAAAGTGCCTGTTACGGTT
ATTTTCTTTCCATCAAAAACTGCAATCCCTTCGTATGGTCTACCAAAATAATTTAACATATTTGGTGTTA
CACCATCAATTACTAAAGTTCCATAAGGTAATATTACTTTAAAGTGATGATCGTCTACTGGATATACAAC
TTTGAATACTTCCTCAATTTGTGCCATTTGGTCTGCTGATAGTCCCTCATAAGGAATTATTACATGTATA
TCGATCTTTAATGCATTTTCTCCACTTCTAACTATTCTTTGTATTGGTGTAACTGAGACTGCAAGATTTT
GTAAAAGAGAACTCACTCCACCCTGTTCTAAAACTTGATCTAAATTATATGCAGCAGTTTGTTCCCAATC
ACCCACAAAATCTTCAAGTGTAAACACAAAATTTTCTCCTTTACTGCAGGAGCTCAGCCATAATATTATC
ACTCCATATCAATTCAAATTTTTATCTATTAACGTTAGTTCTTAGCTTTAAATAACTTATTAACTTAATT
TTCATTAATTAGTTATAAAGCACTTTTTTAGTATAGTGAGTTTTAATACATTATGTTACATGCTTTGTAA
CAAGTATATAAATGTAGAATTAAGATTTAATATAATGGATATGTACTTTTTGTTGTCACCATATTTGTTA
CGGTACCATAAAAATAAGAAGCCTGCAAATGCAGGCTTCTTATTTTTATGCTAGCTTGATGCAGAATTCG
CCCTTAAGTCTAAAAATTAGGGGAGATGTAAGGATTTGGGAAAAATAGAAGATGTTATAATCATAAATAT
GGTATTCGTAGGCTTAAAGTCAAAAAGGAGGTGAAATATAAATAGATTTTTAGCTAAATTAAGTAAGAAA
TAGGAGGAGATTTATTGAACAAAAAATTAGAAAAACCATTTGTATATAAGAGAGAGTACGATTTGACTGG
ATATGATGTTGAAATTTTACAAAAATATGAGTTAGAACAAGCAATATATGTTTATGTTGGGAGTAGTTGT
GCATATAACATGAGAGCTAGAAGTAGTAAATGGAGATACCATATAAGAACAAATAATAAGTCTATATGTT
GTAACATTAAAAATTTTATACATAACTTGGAATTGTTTTATAAAATGGAATTAAAGTTGTCAGATAATAT
TATTAATGATAAGCTATACTATAGCAATATAGCAGAGTTTGAAGAATTTGAAACACTAGAAAAAGCTAGA
GAGGTAGAAAGTACTATTATAAGTCAATATCAATTTTTAGATTCTATAAATCATATGTTAAAACAAAAAA
TAATTTTATTGAGTAATAAGGATAGTGTGTTAAACATAACTAAAAATGGAAATACAAATTATTTGAAAGT
AAAAAATAAATACATAGAAAAACATAAGAACAAGCCAATAATGAGATACCATATCAACTGTCAATTCAAT
ACAGATGGAAGTGTCAAAAGTATTACACAGGAGTTTGAACCAATATTGGAATTAAACAAAAAAAATACCC
TAAGCCGACCAAGCAGAGTATTTTTAAAATAATATTTTAAGATAACAACAAAATGAGATAATACTACTAG
ACAATGACAACTCAACTACCAATTGAGTTTATGGAGCTACCAACTCCAATATCGGTCTAACTGATTAAGT
ATCTGTAGTTATATAATAATATTGCTATCAATTTTAGCATCTTAACAATATTATTATACATACTAAGCTA
AAATTATTCAATAGTTGTAAAAGTTGATTAGTCAATAAGTATATATTTAATGTAGTGTTATCTCTTAAAA
AAACTAGATAAGGAGATAATAAATATATGGAACAATTAGATTCAAAATATAAGTTGAAAAAATTTCTAAT
GGCAGTATTTAGAGATGGTATAGGACAAGGAAATAATCTTATTGATAATGAATATGTTAGAGTATTTCAA
AATAATAAAAGTAATAGTAAACAATTAGAACTCGGAGAAGAATTTAAAGAATATAGTAAAACAACTTTTT
TTAAAAATATAGATGATATAGTAGAATTTACCTTCGCAAAAAATATTTATTATGAAAATACATTTTTTAA
CCTATGTACAACTGATGGAAAAGCAGGAACCAATGAAAACTTAATAAATAGATATGCATTAGGATTTGAT
TTTGACAAAAAAGAATTAGGACAAGGTTTTAATTATAAAGATATAATTAATTTATTTACTAAGATAGGAT
TACATTATCATATCCTAGTTGATAGTGGAAATGGATTCCATGTTTATGTGCTAATTAATAAAACTAATAA
CATTAAGTTAGTATCAGAAGTTACAAATACATTAATAAATAAATTGGGTGCAGATAAACAAGCAAATTTA
TCTACTCAAGTATTAAGAGTACCTTATACATATAATATTAAAAATACTACTAAACAAGTAAAAATAATAC
ACCAAGACAAAAATATATATAGATATGACATAGAAAAGTTAGCTAAAAAATATTGCAAAGATGTAAAAAC
AGTAGGTAATACTAATACAAAATATATATTAGATAGTAAGCTACCAAATTGTATAGTAGATATTTTAAAA
AATGGTAGTAAAGATGGACATAAAAACCTAGATTTGCAAAAAATAGTTGTGACTTTAAGATTGAGGAATA
AAAGTTTAAGTCAAGTAATATCCGTTGCTAGAGAATGGAACTATATATCACAAAATAGTCTTTCAAATAG
TGAGCTAGAATATCAAGTCAAGTATATGTATGAGAAGCTTAAAACGGTTAATTTTGGTTGTACAGGTTGT
GAGTTTAATAGTGATTGTTGGAATAAAATAGAATCAGATTTTATATATAGTGATGAAGATACTTTGTTCA
ATATGCCACATAAGCACTCAAAGGATTTGAAATATAAGAATAGGAAAGGGGTTAAAATAATGACTGGTAA
TCAATTGTTTATCTATAATGTGTTACTTAACAATAAAGATAGAGAATTAAACATAGACGATATAATGGAG
CTGATAACCTATAAACGTAAGAAGAAAGTTAAAAACATTGTTATGAGTGAAAAGACATTAAGAGAAACAT
TAAAAGAACTTCAACATAATGATTATATTACAAAAACAAAAGGTGTTACAAAGCTAGGAATAAAAGATAC
ATACAATGTAAAAGAAGTTAGATGTAATATAGATAAACAATATACTATTAGTTACTTTGTTACCATGGCA
GTAATTTGGGGAATAATTTCAACTGAAGAATTAAGATTATATACTCATATGAGATATAAGCAAGATTTAT
TGGTCAAAGATGATAAAATAAAAGGAAATATATTAAGAATTAATCAAGAGGAATTAGCAAAAGATTTAGG
AGTAACACAGCAAAGAATTTCAAATATGATAGAATCTTTATTAGATACTAAAATTTTAGATGTATGGGAA
ACTAAAATAAATGATAGAGGATTTATGTACTATACATATAGATTAAACAAGTAGATTTTTGATAGGATTA
GAATTGATTTTCTAGTCCTATTTTTATGCAAAAAAACTAATTAATAAAAATTTCTTTTGGTAAAATAATT
GTACGAGAATTGCAAAAAAAAAATGGCATCAAAGTATTGAAATTAAGCCGTTTTAAAAATTTCTTTTGGT
AAAATAATTGTACATATATATGTAGTATATATATATATGTTTTTTAGAGAATGTATAACTAGAATATAGA
GCTAGAATATAGAGAATGTATAACTAGAATATAGAGCTAGAATATAGAGAATGTATAACTAGAATATAGA
GCTAGAATATAGAGAATGTATAACTAGAATATAGAGCTAGAATATAGAGAATGTATAACTAGAATATAGA
GCTAGAATATAGAGAATGTATAACTAGAATATAGAGCTAGAATATAGAGAATGTATAACTAGAATATAGA
GCTAGAATCCTAATTAGTAGGTGCTTTTTTAAAACAAGTTAAAAATCAAAAATAGTATTAGTAAGCATTG
GAAATGCTAGATTCTAAAATAGAAAAGTAAAAAATTGGTGCACTATCTAAACTTATCTATATCGCTTTTT
CCGTCGTTTGGTTCTCTAGTTACGATACAGGGGATATGCTTATATTGAGTTATAGTACTAATCAGTGCTT
AATATAGTTAATAAAATTATAGTTACCATAGTTTAGTAACTATGATGTATGTTAGTTAGAAACTTGCATT
TCATGACCAAAATCCCTTAACGTGAGTTTTCGTTCCACTGAGCGTCAGACCCCGTAGAAAAGATCAAAGG
ATCTTC
Features (pLannotate 1.2.2; 6 found; start..end, strand, type, name):
      1..589     +  rep_origin     ori: high-copy-number ColE1/pMB1/pBR322/pUC origin of replication
    952..1572    +  CDS            catP: CAT2_CLOPF - Protein inferred from homology: Swiss-Prot protein existence level 3. This enzyme is an effector of chloramphenicol resistance in bacteria. From Clostridium perfringens.
   1951..2060    +  oriT           oriT: incP origin of transfer
   2093..2464    +  CDS            traJ: oriT-recognizing protein; traJ
   2502..2597    +  CDS            traI (fragment): TRAI6_ECOLX - Experimental evidence at protein level: Swiss-Prot protein existence level 1. The initiation process of transfer DNA synthesis requires the interaction of at least three plasmid-specific components (TraH, I, and J) at the transfer origin resulting in the assembly of a specialised nucleoprotein complex - the relaxosome. Site- and strand-specific cleavage at the transfer origin is dependent on TraI and TraJ. From Escherichia coli.
   2811..3344    -  CDS            LUCI_OPLGR (fragment): Experimental evidence at protein level: Swiss-Prot protein existence level 1. Catalytic subunit of oplophorus-luciferin 2-monooxygenase. Oxidoreductase that converts coelenterazine (the oplophorus luciferin) to coelenteramide under emission of blue light with a maximum at 454 nm. Is also active with bisdeoxycoelenterazine. From Oplophorus gracilirostris (Luminous shrimp).
