[The description below was written by a language model from this plasmid's Addgene catalogue record and pLannotate feature annotations shown in this document.]
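Description:
pEW002 is a bacterial expression and reporter plasmid built on the pMTL960 backbone, a shuttle-type vector used for work in clostridia, and it belongs to a set of genetic tools for Clostridioides difficile and related species. It is derived from pAF259 and differs in that the luciferase reporter is driven by the Cspa_135p00010 promoter from Clostridium saccharoperbutylacetonicum. In E. coli it replicates at high copy from a ColE1/pUC-type origin and is selected with chloramphenicol through catP, the chloramphenicol acetyltransferase gene of Clostridium perfringens origin, a marker that also works in Gram-positive hosts. An IncP origin of transfer, together with traJ and a fragment of traI, allows the plasmid to be mobilised by conjugation from a suitable E. coli donor strain into a recipient.

The payload is the synthetic Pcspa_135p00010-Bitlucopt cassette, cloned between KpnI and SacI sites. The annotation detects the reporter on the reverse strand as a fragment matching the catalytic subunit of the Oplophorus gracilirostris luciferase, the shrimp enzyme that oxidises coelenterazine-type substrates to emit blue light; the "opt" suffix suggests a codon-optimised version, though the record does not say so explicitly. The automated feature table covers less than half of the 7,146 nt sequence. Neither the promoter itself nor any Gram-positive replication functions are annotated, so these elements cannot be described from the record. The plasmid is suited to luminescence-based reporting of expression from this promoter in clostridial hosts, for example alongside its parent construct.
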