Addgene plasmid #245128: pEW002
Purpose: Based on pAF259 but with bitluc expression driven by the C. saccharoperbutylacetonicum Cspa_135p00010 promoter.
Depositing lab: Robert Fagan. Depositing organization: University of Sheffield. Publication: A set of genetic tools for use in Clostridioides difficile and related species. Fisher H, de Lussy Kubisa L, Jakhmola A, Walker E, Kirk JA, Oatley P, Chaudhuri RR, Douce GR, Ormsby MJ, Fagan RP. Microbiology (Reading). 2026 Feb;172(2). doi: 10.1099/mic.0.001665. PubMed 41712450.
Backbone
  Vector backbone: pMTL960
  Backbone manufacturer: Nigel P Minton
  Vector type: Bacterial Expression
Growth in bacteria
  Bacterial resistance: Chloramphenicol, 25 μg/mL
  Growth temperature: 37°C
  Growth strain: DH5alpha
  Copy number: High Copy
Gene/Insert
  Gene/Insert name: Pcspa_135p00010-Bitlucopt
  Species: Synthetic
  Promoter: Pcspa_135p00010
  Cloning method: Restriction Enzyme; 5′ cloning site KpnI (unknown if destroyed); 3′ cloning site SacI (unknown if destroyed)
Resource information
  A portion of this plasmid was derived from a plasmid made by: pAF259 (Addgene #105494)
Terms and licenses: Academic/Nonprofit Terms; Industry Terms: Not Available to Industry
How to cite: pEW002 was a gift from Robert Fagan (Addgene plasmid # 245128 ; http://n2t.net/addgene:245128 ; RRID:Addgene_245128)
